>Addgene plasmid #248340 | EKv411(Gold Cas-guide insert7) | addgene full sequence | sequence record 496210 | Addgene NGS Result
TCGCGCGTTTCGGTGATGACGGTGAAAACCTCTGACACATGCAGCTCCCGGAGACGGTCACAGCTTGTCT
GTAAGCGGATGCCGGGAGCAGACAAGCCCGTCAGGGCGCGTCAGCGGGTGTTGGCGGGTGTCGGGGCTGG
CTTAACTATGCGGCATCAGAGCAGATTGTACTGAGAGTGCACCATATGCGGTGTGAAATACCGCACAGAT
GCGTAAGGAGAAAATACCGCATCAGGCGCCATTCGCCATTCAGGCTGCACAACTGTTGGGAAGGGCGATC
GGTGCGGGCCTCTTCGCTATTACGCCAGCTGGCGAAAGGGGGATGTGCTGCAAGGCGATTAAGTTGGGTA
ACGCCAGGGTTTTCCCAGTCACGACGTTGTAAAACGACGGCCAGTGCCAAGCTTGGTCTCATCGCTCGAT
TGAATGTCCATTGAAGCAGACGTGTTGCGACAGGTTAGCGACGATGGGTGTAGATGTGATGTGATGTGAT
GGTGTGGTTCTTCCACGGCGGCGTCCTTGCGGTGGCGGAGAAGGGGATATCCCGAAGGAGCGGCAGCGGG
AGAGCACAAGCAGAAAGGGTGCAGTGAGTGAGTGGGTCCAGCTGGGTGGCTGGCCGAGTGGACGCGACCG
GGTTTCGAGGGGGGGGGGGAGAAAAGGGATGGAGCGAGGGATATAACCCACATGGAATGGAGGTGGGTGT
GAAGGCGGGTATATAGGAAGGTGGAGGACTTACAACCCATGAGGTCTTCGCCCCATGGTATGAAGACTCG
TTTTAGAGCTAGAAATAGCAAGTTAAAATAAGGCTAGTCCGTTATCAACTTGAAAAAGTGGCACCGAGTC
GGTGCTTTTTTTTTCCAGAGACCTCTAGAGGATCCCCGGGTACCGAGCTCGAATTCGTAATCATGGTCAT
AGCTGTTTCCTGTGTGAAATTGTTATCCGCTCACAATTCCACACAACATACGAGCCGGAAGCATAAAGTG
TAAAGCCTGGGGTGCCTAATGAGTGAGCTAACTCACATTAATTGCGTTGCGCTCACTGCCCGCTTTCCAG
TCGGGAAACCTGTCGTGCCAGCTGCATTAATGAATCGGCCAACGCGCGGGGAGAGGCGGTTTGCGTATTG
GGCGCTCTTCCGCTTCCTCGCTCACTGACTCGCTGCGCTCGGTCGTTCGGCTGCGGCGAGCGGTATCAGC
TCACTCAAAGGCGGTAATACGGTTATCCACAGAATCAGGGGATAACGCAGGAAAGAACATGTGAGCAAAA
GGCCAGCAAAAGGCCAGGAACCGTAAAAAGGCCGCGTTGCTGGCGTTTTTCCATAGGCTCCGCCCCCCTG
ACGAGCATCACAAAAATCGACGCTCAAGTCAGAGGTGGCGAAACCCGACAGGACTATAAAGATACCAGGC
GTTTCCCCCTGGAAGCTCCCTCGTGCGCTCTCCTGTTCCGACCCTGCCGCTTACCGGATACCTGTCCGCC
TTTCTCCCTTCGGGAAGCGTGGCGCTTTCTCATAGCTCACGCTGTAGGTATCTCAGTTCGGTGTAGGTCG
TTCGCTCCAAGCTGGGCTGTGTGCACGAACCCCCCGTTCAGCCCGACCGCTGCGCCTTATCCGGTAACTA
TCGTCTTGAGTCCAACCCGGTAAGACACGACTTATCGCCACTGGCAGCAGCCACTGGTAACAGGATTAGC
AGAGCGAGGTATGTAGGCGGTGCTACAGAGTTCTTGAAGTGGTGGCCTAACTACGGCTACACTAGAAGAA
CAGTATTTGGTATCTGCGCTCTGCTGAAGCCAGTTACCTTCGGAAAAAGAGTTGGTAGCTCTTGATCCGG
CAAACAAACCACCGCTGGTAGCGGTGGTTTTTTTGTTTGCAAGCAGCAGATTACGCGCAGAAAAAAAGGA
TCTCAAGAAGATCCTTTGATCTTTTCTACGGGGTCTGACGCTCAGTGGAACGAAAACTCACGTTAAGGGA
TTTTGGTCATGAGATTATCAAAAAGGATCTTCACCTAGATCCTTTTAAATTAAAAATGAAGTTTTAAATC
AATCTAAAGTATATATGAGTAAACTTGGTCTGACAGTTACCAATGCTTAATCAGTGAGGCACCTATCTCA
GCGATCTGTCTATTTCGTTCATCCATAGTTGCCTGACTCCCCGTCGTGTAGATAACTACGATACGGGAGG
GCTTACCATCTGGCCCCAGTGCTGCAATGATACCGCGAGAACCACGCTCACCGGCTCCAGATTTATCAGC
AATAAACCAGCCAGCCGGAAGGGCCGAGCGCAGAAGTGGTCCTGCAACTTTATCCGCCTCCATCCAGTCT
ATTAATTGTTGCCGGGAAGCTAGAGTAAGTAGTTCGCCAGTTAATAGTTTGCGCAACGTTGTTGCCATTG
CTACAGGCATCGTGGTGTCACGCTCGTCGTTTGGTATGGCTTCATTCAGCTCCGGTTCCCAACGATCAAG
GCGAGTTACATGATCCCCCATGTTGTGCAAAAAAGCGGTTAGCTCCTTCGGTCCTCCGATCGTTGTCAGA
AGTAAGTTGGCCGCAGTGTTATCACTCATGGTTATGGCAGCACTGCATAATTCTCTTACTGTCATGCCAT
CCGTAAGATGCTTTTCTGTGACTGGTGAGTACTCAACCAAGTCATTCTGAGAATAGTGTATGCGGCGACC
GAGTTGCTCTTGCCCGGCGTCAATACGGGATAATACCGCGCCACATAGCAGAACTTTAAAAGTGCTCATC
ATTGGAAAACGTTCTTCGGGGCGAAAACTCTCAAGGATCTTACCGCTGTTGAGATCCAGTTCGATGTAAC
CCACTCGTGCACCCAACTGATCTTCAGCATCTTTTACTTTCACCAGCGTTTCTGGGTGAGCAAAAACAGG
AAGGCAAAATGCCGCAAAAAAGGGAATAAGGGCGACACGGAAATGTTGAATACTCATACTCTTCCTTTTT
CAATATTATTGAAGCATTTATCAGGGTTATTGTCTCATGAGCGGATACATATTTGAATGTATTTAGAAAA
ATAAACAAATAGGGGTTCCGCGCACATTTCCCCGAAAAGTGCCACCTGACGTCTAAGAAACCATTATTAT
CATGACATTAACCTATAAAAATAGGCGTATCACGAGGCCCTTTCGTC
Features (pLannotate 1.2.2; 12 found; start..end, strand, type, name):
    137..236     +  misc_feature   bom (fragment): basis of mobility region from pBR322
    242..396     -  CDS            lacZα (fragment): LacZα fragment of β-galactosidase; lacZ fragment
    770..845     +  misc_RNA       gRNA scaffold: guide RNA scaffold for the Streptococcus pyogenes CRISPR/Cas9 system
    863..896     -  misc_feature   MCS (fragment): pUC18/19 multiple cloning site
    930..946     -  protein_bind   lac operator: The lac repressor binds to the lac operator to inhibit transcription in E. coli. This inhibition can be relieved by adding lactose or isopropyl-β-D-thiogalactopyranoside (IPTG). lac repressor encoded by lacI
    954..984     -  promoter       lac promoter: promoter for the E. coli lac operon
    999..1020    -  protein_bind   CAP binding site: CAP binding activates transcription in the presence of cAMP. E. coli catabolite activator protein
   1033..1125    -  CDS            lacI (fragment): lac repressor; lacI; The lac repressor binds to the lac operator to inhibit transcription in E. coli. This inhibition can be relieved by adding lactose or isopropyl-β-D-thiogalactopyranoside (IPTG).
   1308..1896    -  rep_origin     ori: high-copy-number ColE1/pMB1/pBR322/pUC origin of replication
   2067..2927    -  CDS            AmpR: β-lactamase; bla; confers resistance to ampicillin, carbenicillin, and related antibiotics
   2928..3032    -  promoter       AmpR promoter: bla
   3127..35      +  CDS            rop (fragment) (across the origin): Rop protein, which maintains plasmids at low copy number; rop
