[The description below was written by a language model from this plasmid's Addgene catalogue record and pLannotate feature annotations shown in this document.]
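Description:
EKv411(Gold Cas-guide insert7) is a small (about 3.1 kb) pUC18-based CRISPR cloning vector that serves as an intermediate "gRNA insert vector" in a Golden Gate assembly scheme. The associated work concerns a polycistronic CRISPR/Cas9 system for multi-gene deletion in the moss Physcomitrella. It is propagated in E. coli as a high-copy plasmid through the ColE1/pUC-type origin and selected with ampicillin via the β-lactamase gene and its native promoter. Remnants of the pUC backbone are also annotated, including fragments of lacZα, the multiple cloning site, the lac promoter and operator, the CAP binding site, and short fragments of lacI, rop and the bom region. None of these play a role in the guide cassette.

The plasmid is deposited as an empty backbone with no gene insert. According to the depositor, its functional core is a PpU6 promoter followed by a BbsI cloning site and the Streptococcus pyogenes Cas9 guide RNA scaffold. The automated feature table annotates only the scaffold, and the roughly 370 nt unannotated stretch just upstream of it is where the PpU6 promoter would be expected to lie. A target-specific spacer is introduced by annealing complementary oligonucleotides with matching overhangs and ligating them into the BbsI site, which yields a complete U6-driven single guide RNA expression unit. This unit is flanked by outward-facing BsaI sites that produce unique four-base overhangs, so it can be released and joined with units from sibling vectors in a fixed order and orientation. The "insert7" in the name suggests a defined position in such an ordered array, though the record does not state this explicitly. The plasmid carries no Cas9 gene and no plant selection marker.
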