Addgene plasmid #248340: EKv411(Gold Cas-guide insert7)
Purpose: (Empty Backbone) gRNA insert vector for Golden Gate Assembly
Depositing lab: Elena Kozgunova. Depositing organization: Nagoya University. Publication: tRNA-Based Polycistronic CRISPR/Cas9 System Boosts Efficiency of Multi-Gene Deletion in the Moss Physcomitrella. Kozgunova E. bioRxiv 2025.07.29.667574 10.1101/2025.07.29.667574.
Backbone
  Vector backbone: pUC18
  Vector type: CRISPR
Growth in bacteria
  Bacterial resistance: Ampicillin, 100 μg/mL
  Growth temperature: 37°C
  Growth strain: DH5alpha
  Copy number: High Copy
Gene/Insert
  Gene/Insert name: None
Terms and licenses: Academic/Nonprofit Terms; Industry Terms: Not Available to Industry
Depositor comments: Intermediate vector, referred to as a gRNA insert vector, is used to clone guide RNA sequences by annealing complementary oligonucleotides with appropriate overhangs and inserting them into a BbsI site positioned between the PpU6 promoter and the gRNA scaffold. The PpU6 promoter and gRNA scaffold are flanked by outward-facing BsaI sites with unique four-base overhangs, enabling directional and ordered assembly via Golden Gate.
How to cite: EKv411(Gold Cas-guide insert7) was a gift from Elena Kozgunova (Addgene plasmid # 248340 ; http://n2t.net/addgene:248340 ; RRID:Addgene_248340)
